Addgene plasmid #159976: AAV-Synapsin-JNKKTR -miRFP670-WPRE
Purpose: single wavelength translocating reporter of the JNK pathway
Depositing lab: Michael Courtney. Depositing organization: Turku Bioscience Centre. Publication: Resonance energy transfer sensitises and monitors in situ switching of LOV2-based optogenetic actuators. Li LL, Klein FM, Li Greci L, Popinigis A, Freudenberg F, Courtney MJ. Nat Commun. 2020 Oct 9;11(1):5107. doi: 10.1038/s41467-020-18816-8. PubMed 33037199.
Backbone
  Vector backbone: AAV
  Backbone size w/o insert (bp): 4543
  Vector type: Mammalian Expression, AAV
Growth in bacteria
  Bacterial resistance: Ampicillin, 100 μg/mL
  Growth temperature: 37°C
  Growth strain: NEB Stable
  Copy number: High Copy
Gene/Insert
  Gene/Insert name: JNKKTR -miRFP670
  Species: Synthetic
  Insert size (bp): 1250
  Mutation: synthetic
  Promoter: hSyn1
  Cloning method: Restriction Enzyme; 5′ cloning site multiple; modular (not destroyed); 3′ cloning site multiple; modular (unknown if destroyed)
  Sequencing primers: 5′ 3'Syn-fwd; 3′ WPRE-
Terms and licenses: Academic/Nonprofit Terms; Industry Terms: Not Available to Industry
Depositor comments: Constructs are multipart, modular and generated iteratively.
How to cite: AAV-Synapsin-JNKKTR -miRFP670-WPRE was a gift from Michael Courtney (Addgene plasmid # 159976 ; http://n2t.net/addgene:159976 ; RRID:Addgene_159976)
