[The description below was written by a language model from this plasmid's Addgene catalogue record and pLannotate feature annotations shown in this document.]
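Description:
AAV-Synapsin-JNKKTR -miRFP670-WPRE is an adeno-associated virus transfer plasmid for neuron-directed mammalian expression of a synthetic JNK kinase translocation reporter. The sequenced record is 5,776 nt. It is maintained in bacteria as a high-copy plasmid through a ColE1/pUC-type origin with ampicillin selection (AmpR under its own bla promoter), and it also carries an f1 phage origin. Small remnants of pBR322 bom and rop sequences are annotated in the backbone. The expression cassette sits between AAV2 inverted terminal repeats, the elements needed for replication and packaging of the cassette into AAV particles. The downstream ITR is annotated in full, whereas only two short fragments are detected at the upstream end. This may reflect the difficulty of sequencing or annotating these repeats, or a partial ITR. The recorded use of a recombination-deficient growth strain fits the known instability of ITRs.

Within the ITRs, the human synapsin I promoter confers neuron-specific expression of an open reading frame of about 1.25 kb. It begins with a short region matching human c-Jun, a JNK substrate, and runs directly into miRFP670, a near-infrared fluorescent protein that needs biliverdin as a cofactor. In kinase translocation reporters, phosphorylation of the substrate-derived module shifts the fusion between nucleus and cytoplasm, so JNK pathway activity is read from the localisation of a single fluorophore, consistent with the stated purpose of a single-wavelength translocating reporter. A multiple cloning site, a WPRE that enhances transcript stability and expression, and the human growth hormone polyadenylation signal follow the coding sequence. The depositor notes that these constructs are modular and were assembled iteratively. The near-infrared readout leaves shorter wavelengths free, which suits its associated work with LOV2-based optogenetic actuators.
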