Features (pLannotate 1.2.2; 17 found; start..end, strand, type, name):
     12..39      +  repeat_region  AAV2 ITR (fragment): inverted terminal repeat of adeno-associated virus serotype 2 inverted
     68..95      +  repeat_region  AAV2 ITR (fragment): inverted terminal repeat of adeno-associated virus serotype 2 inverted
    175..622     +  promoter       hSyn promoter: human synapsin I promoter; confers neuron-specific expression (Kügler et al., 2003)
    659..859     +  CDS            JUN (fragment): JUN_HUMAN - Experimental evidence at protein level: Swiss-Prot protein existence level 1. Transcription factor that recognizes and binds to the enhancer heptamer motif 5'-TGA[CG]TCA-3' (PubMed:10995748, PubMed:22083952). Promotes activity of NR5A1 when phosphorylated by HIPK3 leading to increased steroidogenic gene expression upon cAMP signaling pathway stimulation (PubMed:17210646). Involved in activated KRAS-mediated transcriptional activation of USP28 in colorectal cancer (CRC) cells (PubMed:24623306). Binds to the USP28 promoter in colorectal cancer (CRC) cells (PubMed:24623306). From Homo
    860..1804    +  CDS            miRFP670: miRFP670 is a basic (constitutively fluorescent) near ir fluorescent protein published in 2016, derived from Rhodopseudomonas palustris. It has low acid sensitivity. It requires the cofactor biliverdin for fluorescence.
   1820..1885    +  misc_feature   MCS: multiple cloning site
   1905..2493    +  misc_feature   WPRE: woodchuck hepatitis virus posttranscriptional regulatory element
   2501..2519    +  misc_feature   MCS (fragment): multiple cloning site
   2523..2999    +  polyA_signal   hGH poly(A) signal: human growth hormone polyadenylation signal
   3039..3179    +  repeat_region  AAV2 ITR: inverted terminal repeat of adeno-associated virus serotype 2 inverted
   3184..3235    -  misc_feature   bom (fragment): basis of mobility region from pBR322
   3254..3709    +  rep_origin     f1 ori (sequence partly withheld): f1 bacteriophage origin of replication; arrow indicates direction of (+) strand synthesis
   3710..3759    -  misc_feature   bom (fragment): basis of mobility region from pBR322
   3861..3896    -  CDS            rop (fragment): Rop protein, which maintains plasmids at low copy number; rop
   3991..4095    +  promoter       AmpR promoter: bla
   4096..4956    +  CDS            AmpR: β-lactamase; bla; confers resistance to ampicillin, carbenicillin, and related antibiotics
   5127..5715    +  rep_origin     ori: high-copy-number ColE1/pMB1/pBR322/pUC origin of replication
>Addgene plasmid #159976 | AAV-Synapsin-JNKKTR -miRFP670-WPRE | addgene full sequence | sequence record 315080 | Addgene NGS Result
CCTGCAGGCAGCTGCGCGCTCGCTCGCTCACTGAGGCCGCCCGGGCGTCGGGCGACCTTTGGTCGCCCGG
CCTCAGTGAGCGAGCGAGCGCGCAGAGAGGGAGTGGCCAACTCCATCACTAGGGGTTCCTGCGGCCGCAC
GCGTGTGTCTAGACTGCAGAGGGCCCTGCGTATGAGTGCAAGTGGGTTTTAGGACCAGGATGAGGCGGGG
TGGGGGTGCCTACCTGACGACCGACCCCGACCCACTGGACAAGCACCCAACCCCCATTCCCCAAATTGCG
CATCCCCTATCAGAGAGGGGGAGGGGAAACAGGATGCGGCGAGGCGCGTGCGCACTGCCAGCTTCAGCAC
CGCGGACAGTGCCTTCGCCCCCGCCTGGCGGCGCGCGCCACCGCCGCCTCAGCACTGAAGGCGCGCTGAC
GTCACTCGCCGGTCCCCCGCAAACTCCCCTTCCCGGCCACCTTGGTCGCGTCCGCGCCGCCGCCGGCCCA
GCCGGACCGCACCACGCGAGGCGCGAGATAGGGGGGCACGGGCGCGACCATCTGCGCTGCGGCGCCGGCG
ACTCAGCGCTGCCTCAGTCTGCGGTGGGCAGCGGAGGAGTCGTGTCGTGCCTGAGAGCGCAGTCGAGAAG
GTACAGCTAGCGGCCGGTCGCCACCATGAGTAACCCTAAGATCCTAAAACAGAGCATGACCTTGAACCTG
GCCGACCCGGTGGGCAGTCTGAAGCCGCACCTCCGCGCCAAGCGCTCGGCCGGTCTCAACGAAGACGAGT
CGCCATCTAAGAAGCTGGCGTCGCCGGAGGTGTCGTCAAGGCTGGAGCGCCTGACCCTCCAGTCCAGCAC
TAGTTTACCGGTCGCCACCATGGTAGCAGGTCATGCCTCTGGCAGCCCCGCATTCGGGACCGCCTCTCAT
TCGAATTGCGAACATGAAGAGATCCACCTCGCCGGCTCGATCCAGCCGCATGGCGCGCTTCTGGTCGTCA
GCGAACATGATCATCGCGTCATCCAGGCCAGCGCCAACGCCGCGGAATTTCTGAATCTCGGAAGCGTACT
CGGCGTTCCGCTCGCCGAGATCGACGGCGATCTGTTGATCAAGATCCTGCCGCATCTCGATCCCACCGCC
GAAGGCATGCCGGTCGCGGTGCGCTGCCGGATCGGCAATCCCTCTACGGAGTACTGCGGTCTGATGCATC
GGCCTCCGGAAGGCGGGCTGATCATCGAACTCGAACGTGCCGGCCCGTCGATCGATCTGTCAGGCACGCT
GGCGCCGGCGCTGGAGCGGATCCGCACGGCGGGTTCACTGCGCGCGCTGTGCGATGACACCGTGCTGCTG
TTTCAGCAGTGCACCGGCTACGACCGGGTGATGGTGTATCGTTTCGATGAGCAAGGCCACGGCCTGGTAT
TCTCCGAGTGCCATGTGCCTGGGCTCGAATCCTATTTCGGCAACCGCTATCCGTCGTCGACTGTCCCGCA
GATGGCGCGGCAGCTGTACGTGCGGCAGCGCGTCCGCGTGCTGGTCGACGTCACCTATCAGCCGGTGCCG
CTGGAGCCGCGGCTGTCGCCGCTGACCGGGCGCGATCTCGACATGTCGGGCTGCTTCCTGCGCTCGATGT
CGCCGTGCCATCTGCAGTTCCTGAAGGACATGGGCGTGCGCGCCACCCTGGCGGTGTCGCTGGTGGTCGG
CGGCAAGCTGTGGGGCCTGGTTGTCTGTCACCATTATCTGCCGCGCTTCATCCGTTTCGAGCTGCGGGCG
ATCTGCAAACGGCTCGCCGAAAGGATCGCGACGCGGATCACCGCGCTTGAGAGCGGCGAGCTGTACAAGT
CCGGACTCAGATCTCGAGCTCAAGCTTCGAATTCTGCAGTCGACGGTACCGCGGGCCCGGGATCCGCGGC
CGCTAGATAACTGAAATCAACCTCTGGATTACAAAATTTGTGAAAGATTGACTGGTATTCTTAACTATGT
TGCTCCTTTTACGCTATGTGGATACGCTGCTTTAATGCCTTTGTATCATGCTATTGCTTCCCGTATGGCC
TTCATTTTCTCCTCCTTGTATAAATCCTGGTTGCTGTCTCTTTATGAGGAGTTGTGGCCCGTTGTCAGGC
AACGTGGCGTGGTGTGCACTGTGTTTGCTGACGCAACCCCCACTGGTTGGGGCATTGCCACCACCTGTCA
GCTCCTTTCCGGGACTTTCGCTTTCCCCCTCCCTATTGCCACGGCGGAACTCATCGCCGCCTGCCTTGCC
CGCTGCTGGACAGGGGCTCGGCTGTTGGGCACTGACAATTCCGTGGTGTTGTCGGGGAAATCATCGTCCT
TTCCTTGGCTGCTCGCCTATGTTGCCACCTGGATTCTGCGCGGGACGTCCTTCTGCTACGTCCCTTCGGC
CCTCAATCCAGCGGACCTTCCTTCCCGCGGCCTGCTGCCGGCTCTGCGGCCTCTTCCGCGTCTTCGCCTT
CGCCCTCAGACGAGTCGGATCTCCCTTTGGGCCGCCTCCCCGCATCGATTGTACCGCGGGCCCGGGATCT
ACGGGTGGCATCCCTGTGACCCCTCCCCAGTGCCTCTCCTGGCCCTGGAAGTTGCCACTCCAGTGCCCAC
CAGCCTTGTCCTAATAAAATTAAGTTGCATCATTTTGTCTGACTAGGTGTCCTTCTATAATATTATGGGG
TGGAGGGGGGTGGTATGGAGCAAGGGGCAAGTTGGGAAGACAACCTGTAGGGCCTGCGGGGTCTATTGGG
AACCAAGCTGGAGTGCAGTGGCACAATCTTGGCTCACTGCAATCTCCGCCTCCTGGGTTCAAGCGATTCT
CCTGCCTCAGCCTCCCGAGTTGTTGGGATTCCAGGCATGCATGACCAGGCTCAGCTAATTTTTGTTTTTT
TGGTAGAGACGGGGTTTCACCATATTGGCCAGGCTGGTCTCCAACTCCTAATCTCAGGTGATCTACCCAC
CTTGGCCTCCCAAATTGCTGGGATTACAGGCGTGAACCACTGCTCCCTTCCCTGTCCTTCTGATTTTGTA
GGTAACCACGTGCGGACCGAGCGGCCGCAGGAACCCCTAGTGATGGAGTTGGCCACTCCCTCTCTGCGCG
CTCGCTCGCTCACTGAGGCCGGGCGACCAAAGGTCGCCCGACGCCCGGGCTTTGCCCGGGCGGCCTCAGT
GAGCGAGCGAGCGCGCAGCTGCCTGCAGGGGCGCCTGATGCGGTATTTTCTCCTTACGCATCTGTGCGGT
ATTTCACACCGCATA
[95 nt withheld, positions 3236-3330]
T
[46 nt withheld, positions 3332-3377]
C
[141 nt withheld, positions 3379-3519]
CCTTTGACGTTGGAGTCCACGTTCTTT
[37 nt withheld, positions 3547-3583]
ACTCTATCTCGGGCTATTCTTTTGATTTATAAGGGATTTTGCCGATTTCGGTCTATTGGTTAAAAAATGA
GCTGATTTAACAAAAATTTAACGCGAATTTTAACAAAATATTAACGTTTACAATTTTATGGTGCACTCTC
AGTACAATCTGCTCTGATGCCGCATAGTTAAGCCAGCCCCGACACCCGCCAACACCCGCTGACGCGCCCT
GACGGGCTTGTCTGCTCCCGGCATCCGCTTACAGACAAGCTGTGACCGTCTCCGGGAGCTGCATGTGTCA
GAGGTTTTCACCGTCATCACCGAAACGCGCGAGACGAAAGGGCCTCGTGATACGCCTATTTTTATAGGTT
AATGTCATGATAATAATGGTTTCTTAGACGTCAGGTGGCACTTTTCGGGGAAATGTGCGCGGAACCCCTA
TTTGTTTATTTTTCTAAATACATTCAAATATGTATCCGCTCATGAGACAATAACCCTGATAAATGCTTCA
ATAATATTGAAAAAGGAAGAGTATGAGTATTCAACATTTCCGTGTCGCCCTTATTCCCTTTTTTGCGGCA
TTTTGCCTTCCTGTTTTTGCTCACCCAGAAACGCTGGTGAAAGTAAAAGATGCTGAAGATCAGTTGGGTG
CACGAGTGGGTTACATCGAACTGGATCTCAACAGCGGTAAGATCCTTGAGAGTTTTCGCCCCGAAGAACG
TTTTCCAATGATGAGCACTTTTAAAGTTCTGCTATGTGGCGCGGTATTATCCCGTATTGACGCCGGGCAA
GAGCAACTCGGTCGCCGCATACACTATTCTCAGAATGACTTGGTTGAGTACTCACCAGTCACAGAAAAGC
ATCTTACGGATGGCATGACAGTAAGAGAATTATGCAGTGCTGCCATAACCATGAGTGATAACACTGCGGC
CAACTTACTTCTGACAACGATCGGAGGACCGAAGGAGCTAACCGCTTTTTTGCACAACATGGGGGATCAT
GTAACTCGCCTTGATCGTTGGGAACCGGAGCTGAATGAAGCCATACCAAACGACGAGCGTGACACCACGA
TGCCTGTAGCAATGGCAACAACGTTGCGCAAACTATTAACTGGCGAACTACTTACTCTAGCTTCCCGGCA
ACAATTAATAGACTGGATGGAGGCGGATAAAGTTGCAGGACCACTTCTGCGCTCGGCCCTTCCGGCTGGC
TGGTTTATTGCTGATAAATCTGGAGCCGGTGAGCGTGGGTCTCGCGGTATCATTGCAGCACTGGGGCCAG
ATGGTAAGCCCTCCCGTATCGTAGTTATCTACACGACGGGGAGTCAGGCAACTATGGATGAACGAAATAG
ACAGATCGCTGAGATAGGTGCCTCACTGATTAAGCATTGGTAACTGTCAGACCAAGTTTACTCATATATA
CTTTAGATTGATTTAAAACTTCATTTTTAATTTAAAAGGATCTAGGTGAAGATCCTTTTTGATAATCTCA
TGACCAAAATCCCTTAACGTGAGTTTTCGTTCCACTGAGCGTCAGACCCCGTAGAAAAGATCAAAGGATC
TTCTTGAGATCCTTTTTTTCTGCGCGTAATCTGCTGCTTGCAAACAAAAAAACCACCGCTACCAGCGGTG
GTTTGTTTGCCGGATCAAGAGCTACCAACTCTTTTTCCGAAGGTAACTGGCTTCAGCAGAGCGCAGATAC
CAAATACTGTTCTTCTAGTGTAGCCGTAGTTAGGCCACCACTTCAAGAACTCTGTAGCACCGCCTACATA
CCTCGCTCTGCTAATCCTGTTACCAGTGGCTGCTGCCAGTGGCGATAAGTCGTGTCTTACCGGGTTGGAC
TCAAGACGATAGTTACCGGATAAGGCGCAGCGGTCGGGCTGAACGGGGGGTTCGTGCACACAGCCCAGCT
TGGAGCGAACGACCTACACCGAACTGAGATACCTACAGCGTGAGCTATGAGAAAGCGCCACGCTTCCCGA
AGGGAGAAAGGCGGACAGGTATCCGGTAAGCGGCAGGGTCGGAACAGGAGAGCGCACGAGGGAGCTTCCA
GGGGGAAACGCCTGGTATCTTTATAGTCCTGTCGGGTTTCGCCACCTCTGACTTGAGCGTCGATTTTTGT
GATGCTCGTCAGGGGGGCGGAGCCTATGGAAAAACGCCAGCAACGCGGCCTTTTTACGGTTCCTGGCCTT
TTGCTGGCCTTTTGCTCACATGT
